>Addgene plasmid #247327 | AAV-Nppa-EGFP | addgene full sequence | sequence record 491534 | Addgene NGS Result
TCAGCTGCAAGAGTCACATTCTTGCTGATTTGCCTCAAGAGGCCCCCACTTCAAAGGTGTGAGAGGAGCA
GAAAAGAGTCCTTGGTTATCTTCCTGGGCGCTCGCCTCAGGATTCTTTCTCCCTGGCAACAGGACCCATG
CAGGGAAGCAGAGGGTGACGGCTGGCCTGCACCCAGCTCCCCCTGCTTGCTGCTCAGCTGTCAGGGGCTC
CAAATAAGGGCGGGAGAGGAGGCAATGACAGGCAGCTGGGAGGCCAGCTAGGCTGGCCAGGGAGTACACA
TGCTGGAGCTAGCTTCACACCTGATTCATCGGCCTCGTGGGTGGACCTCTGGCCCCAGACAGCCCACCCC
CACCCTAGATGTCCCTGTTAGCAGTCAGGTGAAAGAGCTATTATTTTTTTTTTAGAGTATGAAGTCAGCC
AGGAAGCCAACATGATACAGGGCCCGGATCCCCATTACCCTGGTAGATAAGTAGCATGGCGGGTTAATCA
TTAACTACAAGGAACCCCTAGTGATGGAGTTGGCCACTCCCTCTCTGCGCGCTCGCTCGCTCACTGAGGC
CGCCCGGGCTTTGCCCGGGCGGCCTCAGTGAGCGAGCGAGCGCGCAGCCTAATTAAGGCCTTAATTAAAT
CTGGCGTAATCATGGTCATAGCTGTTTCCTGTGTGAAATTGTTATCCGCTCACAATTCCACACAACATAC
GAGCCGGAAGCATAAAGTGTAAAGCCTGGGGTGCCTAATGAGTGAGCTAACTCACATTAATTGCGTTGCG
CTCACTGCCCGCTTTCCAGTCGGGAAACCTGTCGTGCCAGCTGCATTAATGAATCGGCCAACGCGCGGGG
AGAGGCGGTTTGCGTATTGGGCGCTCTTCCGCTTCCTCGCTCACTGACTCGCTGCGCTCGGTCGTTCGGC
TGCGGCGAGCGGTATCAGCTCACTCAAAGGCGGTAATACGGTTATCCACAGAATCAGGGGATAACGCAGG
AAAGAACATGTGAGCAAAAGGCCAGCAAAAGGCCAGGAACCGTAAAAAGGCCGCGTTGCTGGCGTTTTTC
CATAGGCTCCGCCCCCCTGACGAGCATCACAAAAATCGACGCTCAAGTCAGAGGTGGCGAAACCCGACAG
GACTATAAAGATACCAGGCGTTTCCCCCTGGAAGCTCCCTCGTGCGCTCTCCTGTTCCGACCCTGCCGCT
TACCGGATACCTGTCCGCCTTTCTCCCTTCGGGAAGCGTGGCGCTTTCTCATAGCTCACGCTGTAGGTAT
CTCAGTTCGGTGTAGGTCGTTCGCTCCAAGCTGGGCTGTGTGCACGAACCCCCCGTTCAGCCCGACCGCT
GCGCCTTATCCGGTAACTATCGTCTTGAGTCCAACCCGGTAAGACACGACTTATCGCCACTGGCAGCAGC
CACTGGTAACAGGATTAGCAGAGCGAGGTATGTAGGCGGTGCTACAGAGTTCTTGAAGTGGTGGCCTAAC
TACGGCTACACTAGAAGAACAGTATTTGGTATCTGCGCTCTGCTGAAGCCAGTTACCTTCGGAAAAAGAG
TTGGTAGCTCTTGATCCGGCAAACAAACCACCGCTGGTAGCGGTGGTTTTTTTGTTTGCAAGCAGCAGAT
TACGCGCAGAAAAAAAGGATCTCAAGAAGATCCTTTGATCTTTTCTACGGGGTCTGACGCTCAGTGGAAC
GAAAACTCACGTTAAGGGATTTTGGTCATGAGATTATCAAAAAGGATCTTCACCTAGATCCTTTTAAATT
AAAAATGAAGTTTTAAATCAATCTAAAGTATATATGAGTAAACTTGGTCTGACAGTTACCAATGCTTAAT
CAGTGAGGCACCTATCTCAGCGATCTGTCTATTTCGTTCATCCATAGTTGCCTGACTCCCCGTCGTGTAG
ATAACTACGATACGGGAGGGCTTACCATCTGGCCCCAGTGCTGCAATGATACCGCGAGACCCACGCTCAC
CGGCTCCAGATTTATCAGCAATAAACCAGCCAGCCGGAAGGGCCGAGCGCAGAAGTGGTCCTGCAACTTT
ATCCGCCTCCATCCAGTCTATTAATTGTTGCCGGGAAGCTAGAGTAAGTAGTTCGCCAGTTAATAGTTTG
CGCAACGTTGTTGCCATTGCTACAGGCATCGTGGTGTCACGCTCGTCGTTTGGTATGGCTTCATTCAGCT
CCGGTTCCCAACGATCAAGGCGAGTTACATGATCCCCCATGTTGTGCAAAAAAGCGGTTAGCTCCTTCGG
TCCTCCGATCGTTGTCAGAAGTAAGTTGGCCGCAGTGTTATCACTCATGGTTATGGCAGCACTGCATAAT
TCTCTTACTGTCATGCCATCCGTAAGATGCTTTTCTGTGACTGGTGAGTACTCAACCAAGTCATTCTGAG
AATAGTGTATGCGGCGACCGAGTTGCTCTTGCCCGGCGTCAATACGGGATAATACCGCGCCACATAGCAG
AACTTTAAAAGTGCTCATCATTGGAAAACGTTCTTCGGGGCGAAAACTCTCAAGGATCTTACCGCTGTTG
AGATCCAGTTCGATGTAACCCACTCGTGCACCCAACTGATCTTCAGCATCTTTTACTTTCACCAGCGTTT
CTGGGTGAGCAAAAACAGGAAGGCAAAATGCCGCAAAAAAGGGAATAAGGGCGACACGGAAATGTTGAAT
ACTCATACTCTTCCTTTTTCAATATTATTGAAGCATTTATCAGGGTTATTGTCTCATGAGCGGATACATA
TTTGAATGTATTTAGAAAAATAAACAAATAGGGGTTCCGCGCACATTTCCCCGAAAAGTGCCACCTAAAT
TGTAAGCGTTAATATTTTGTTAAAATTCGCGTTAAATTTTTGTTAAATCAGCTCATTTTTTAACCAATAG
GCCGAAATCGGCAAAATCCCTTATAAATCAAAAGAATAGACCGAGATAGGGT
[37 nt withheld, positions 2923-2959]
AAAGAACGTGGACTCCAACGTCAAAGG
[49 nt withheld, positions 2987-3035]
T
[91 nt withheld, positions 3037-3127]
G
[124 nt withheld, positions 3129-3252]
CCCATTCGCCATTCAGGCTGCGCAACTGTTGGGAAGGGCGATCGGTGCGGGCCTCTTCGCTATTACGCCA
GCTGGCGAAAGGGGGATGTGCTGCAAGGCGATTAAGTTGGGTAACGCCAGGGTTTTCCCAGTCACGACGT
TGTAAAACGACGGCCAGTGAATTAGGTTAATTAAGGCTGCGCGCTCGCTCGCTCACTGAGGCCGCCCGGG
CAAAGCCCGGGCGTCGGGCGACCTTTGGTCGCCCGGCCTCAGTGAGCGAGCGAGCGCGCAGAGAGGGAGT
GGCCAACTCCATCACTAGGGGTTCCTTGTAGTTAATGATTAACCCGCCATGCTACTTATCTACCAGGGTA
ATGGGTATTATGGGTGGTCGAAATTCAGATCAACGAATTGCTTCCGAGTGAGAGACACAAAAAATTCCAA
CACACTATTGCAATGAAAATAAATTTCCTTTATTAGCCAGAAGTCAGATGCTCAAGGGGCTTCATGATGT
CCCCATAATTTTTGGCAGAGGGAAAAAGATCGGATCGGGTACCTTATCTAGATCCGGTGGATCCCGGGCC
CGCGGTACCGTCGACTGCAGAATTCGAAGCTTGAGCTCGAGATCTGAGTCCGGACTTGTACAGCTCGTCC
ATGCCGAGAGTGATCCCGGCGGCGGTCACGAACTCCAGCAGGACCATGTGATCGCGCTTCTCGTTGGGGT
CTTTGCTCAGGGCGGACTGGGTGCTCAGGTAGTGGTTGTCGGGCAGCAGCACGGGGCCGTCGCCGATGGG
GGTGTTCTGCTGGTAGTGGTCGGCGAGCTGCACGCTGCCGTCCTCGATGTTGTGGCGGATCTTGAAGTTC
ACCTTGATGCCGTTCTTCTGCTTGTCGGCCATGATATAGACGTTGTGGCTGTTGTAGTTGTACTCCAGCT
TGTGCCCCAGGATGTTGCCGTCCTCCTTGAAGTCGATGCCCTTCAGCTCGATGCGGTTCACCAGGGTGTC
GCCCTCGAACTTCACCTCGGCGCGGGTCTTGTAGTTGCCGTCGTCCTTGAAGAAGATGGTGCGCTCCTGG
ACGTAGCCTTCGGGCATGGCGGACTTGAAGAAGTCGTGCTGCTTCATGTGGTCGGGGTAGCGGCTGAAGC
ACTGCACGCCGTAGGTCAGGGTGGTCACGAGGGTGGGCCAGGGCACGGGCAGCTTGCCGGTGGTGCAGAT
GAACTTCAGGGTCAGCTTGCCGTAGGTGGCATCGCCCTCGCCCTCGCCGGACACGCTGAACTTGTGGCCG
TTTACGTCGCCGTCCAGCTCGACCAGGATGGGCACCACCCCGGTGAACAGCTCCTCGCCCTTGCTCACCA
TGAATTCTCTAGACCATGGCACCTTCCTCTTCTTCTTGGGCATGGTGTCTCCTAGCTGCCAGCATCTCCC
GTTTTTATAGCCCCCCAGCTCTTTGAGAAGGCAGGGGGGCTAGAACCCTCCCCATTCTGTCACTTGCAGC
GATAAAGCGATGGAGTGAGGAGCCAGCAGAAGATGCCCTTTTAAAGTTATCAGTTCGGCAAAGCTTGTCA
CGGCCCCTTTGCCTTGAGCAGCTCCACTCACCCCCCTCCCCCAGACCC
Features (pLannotate 1.2.2; 15 found; start..end, strand, type, name):
    500..562     +  repeat_region  AAV2 ITR (fragment): inverted terminal repeat of adeno-associated virus serotype 2 inverted
    580..607     -  repeat_region  AAV2 ITR (fragment): inverted terminal repeat of adeno-associated virus serotype 2 inverted
    669..685     -  protein_bind   lac operator: The lac repressor binds to the lac operator to inhibit transcription in E. coli. This inhibition can be relieved by adding lactose or isopropyl-β-D-thiogalactopyranoside (IPTG). lac repressor encoded by lacI
    693..723     -  promoter       lac promoter: promoter for the E. coli lac operon
    738..759     -  protein_bind   CAP binding site: CAP binding activates transcription in the presence of cAMP. E. coli catabolite activator protein
    772..864     -  CDS            lacI (fragment): lac repressor; lacI; The lac repressor binds to the lac operator to inhibit transcription in E. coli. This inhibition can be relieved by adding lactose or isopropyl-β-D-thiogalactopyranoside (IPTG).
   1047..1635    -  rep_origin     ori: high-copy-number ColE1/pMB1/pBR322/pUC origin of replication
   1806..2666    -  CDS            AmpR: β-lactamase; bla; confers resistance to ampicillin, carbenicillin, and related antibiotics
   2667..2771    -  promoter       AmpR promoter: bla
   2824..3252    -  rep_origin     f1 ori (sequence partly withheld): f1 bacteriophage origin of replication; arrow indicates direction of (+) strand synthesis
   3257..3414    -  CDS            lacZα (fragment): LacZα fragment of β-galactosidase; lacZ fragment
   3428..3558    -  repeat_region  AAV2 ITR (fragment): inverted terminal repeat of adeno-associated virus serotype 2 inverted
   3651..3706    -  polyA_signal   β-globin poly(A) signal: rabbit β-globin polyadenylation signal (Gil and Proudfoot, 1987)
   3801..3866    -  misc_feature   MCS: multiple cloning site
   3867..4583    -  CDS            EGFP: EGFP is a basic (constitutively fluorescent) green fluorescent protein published in 1996, derived from Aequorea victoria. It is reported to be a rapidly-maturing weak dimer with moderate acid sensitivity.
