[The description below was written by a language model from this plasmid's Addgene catalogue record and pLannotate feature annotations shown in this document.]
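Description:
AAV-Nppa-EGFP is a 4,840 bp adeno-associated virus transfer plasmid for mammalian expression, in which EGFP is driven by the proximal promoter of Nppa, the natriuretic peptide A gene. The plasmid backbone carries a high-copy ColE1/pUC-type origin of replication and a β-lactamase gene with its own promoter for ampicillin selection in E. coli. It also contains an f1 phage origin and remnants of a lac-based cloning vector (lacZα and lacI fragments, lac promoter, operator and CAP site), which play no role in the payload. The recorded propagation strain is a recombination-deficient "stable" strain, a common choice for keeping repeat-rich ITR sequences intact.

The expression cassette lies between AAV2 inverted terminal repeats, which are annotated only as fragments: one longer stretch on one side and two short pieces on the other. ITRs are the cis elements needed for replication and packaging of the intervening DNA into AAV capsids when Rep, Cap and helper functions are supplied in trans. Within this region the annotation identifies the EGFP coding sequence, followed by a short multiple cloning site and a rabbit β-globin polyadenylation signal. The Nppa promoter itself was not recognised by the annotation software. The catalogue entry names it as the promoter, and it presumably occupies the unannotated interval upstream of EGFP, towards the other ITR.

The construct acts as a fluorescent reporter of Nppa promoter activity. The associated publication concerns the maintenance of atrial identity in postnatal cardiomyocytes, which suggests use of the vector to mark or assess atrial-type gene expression. The record does not state the capsid serotype or the species of origin of the promoter.
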