Addgene plasmid #247327: AAV-Nppa-EGFP
Purpose: Expresses EGFP under the control of the Nppa promoter
Depositing lab: William Pu & Mason Sweat. Depositing organization: Boston Children's Hospital. Publication: Tbx5 maintains atrial identity in post-natal cardiomyocytes by regulating an atrial-specific enhancer network. Sweat ME, Cao Y, Zhang X, Burnicka-Turek O, Perez-Cervantes C, Arulsamy K, Lu F, Keating EM, Akerberg BN, Ma Q, Wakimoto H, Gorham JM, Hill LD, Kyoung Song M, Trembley MA, Wang P, Gianeselli M, Prondzynski M, Bortolin RH, Bezzerides VJ, Chen K, Seidman JG, Seidman CE, Moskowitz IP, Pu WT. Nat Cardiovasc Res. 2023 Oct;2(10):881-898. doi: 10.1038/s44161-023-00334-7. Epub 2023 Oct 12. PubMed 38344303.
Backbone
  Vector backbone: AAV
  Total vector size (bp): 4840
  Vector type: Mammalian Expression, AAV
Growth in bacteria
  Bacterial resistance: Ampicillin, 100 μg/mL
  Growth temperature: 37°C
  Growth strain: NEB Stable
  Copy number: High Copy
Gene/Insert
  Gene/Insert name: EGFP under the control of the Nppa Promoter
  Species: Synthetic
  Promoter: Nppa proximal promoter
  Cloning method: Ligation Independent Cloning
  Sequencing primers: 5′ tgtagttaatgattaacccgccatg; 3′ tcgggtaccttatctagatccgg
Resource information
  A portion of this plasmid was derived from a plasmid made by: This plasmid was a gift from Dr. William Pu's lab at Boston Children's Hospital.
Terms and licenses: Academic/Nonprofit Terms; Industry Terms: Not Available to Industry
How to cite: AAV-Nppa-EGFP was a gift from William Pu & Mason Sweat (Addgene plasmid # 247327 ; http://n2t.net/addgene:247327 ; RRID:Addgene_247327)
